Addgene plasmid #21824: SREC 1: abu-1::gfp
Depositing lab: David Ron. Depositing organization: NYU Grossman School of Medicine. Publication: A survival pathway for Caenorhabditis elegans with a blocked unfolded protein response. Urano F, Calfon M, Yoneda T, Yun C, Kiraly M, Clark SG, Ron D. J Cell Biol. 2002 Aug 19. 158(4):639-46. 10.1083/jcb.200203086 PubMed 12186849.
Backbone
  Vector backbone: pPD95_75
  Backbone manufacturer: Available at Addgene (#1494)
  Backbone size w/o insert (bp): 4487
  Vector type: Worm Expression
Growth in bacteria
  Bacterial resistance: Ampicillin, 100 μg/mL
  Growth temperature: 37°C
  Growth strain: DH5alpha
  Copy number: Unknown
Gene/Insert
  Gene/Insert name: abu-1 promoter (alt names: AC3.3; abu1)
  Species: C. elegans (nematode)
  Insert size (bp): 1300
  Entrez Gene: abu-1
  Tag / fusion protein: GFP (C terminal on backbone)
  Cloning method: Restriction Enzyme
  Sequencing primers: 5′ M13r
Resource information
  A portion of this plasmid was derived from a plasmid made by: pPD95.75 was a gift from Dr. Andy Fire
Terms and licenses: Academic/Nonprofit Terms; Industry Terms: Not Available to Industry
Depositor comments: Addgene sequencing results show several mismatches with author's sequence. abu-1::gfp C. elegans reporter gene. A 1.3-kb fragment of C. elegans genomic DNA immediately 5' of the predicted initiation ATG codon of abu-1 (AC3.3) was amplified by PCR using the oligonucleotides AC3.1S (5'-GGCATTGTGGCACGCATTGAACTG-3') and AC3Bam.2AS (5'-GATAGGATCCATTGTTAATATGCTTGAAGAGCTGC-3') and ligated in frame with the GFP coding region in the plasmid of pPD95.75.
How to cite: SREC 1: abu-1::gfp was a gift from David Ron (Addgene plasmid # 21824 ; http://n2t.net/addgene:21824 ; RRID:Addgene_21824)
