[The description below was written by a language model from this plasmid's Addgene catalogue record and pLannotate feature annotations shown in this document.]
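Description:
SREC 1: abu-1::gfp is a Caenorhabditis elegans reporter plasmid built on pPD95.75, a promoterless GFP vector from the widely used worm expression vector series. It is maintained in E. coli through a high-copy ColE1/pUC-type origin and selected with ampicillin via the β-lactamase gene and its own promoter. The feature table, generated from the depositor's 5.8 kb sequence, also picks up pUC-derived remnants (a multiple cloning site fragment, lac promoter/operator and CAP site, and short lacI, rop and bom fragments) that are backbone carry-over and play no role in the reporter's function in worms.

The payload is a fragment of about 1.3 kb of C. elegans genomic DNA taken from immediately upstream of the predicted initiation codon of abu-1 (AC3.3), amplified by PCR and ligated in frame with the backbone GFP coding region. The promoter fragment is not annotated as a feature, but would lie in the unannotated stretch between the cloning site remnant and the GFP open reading frame, which is detected as an Aequorea victoria-derived green fluorescent protein. A short downstream match to the C. elegans gene aex-5 is also reported; the record does not explain it, and no 3′ UTR or terminator is explicitly annotated.

In transgenic animals, GFP fluorescence reports abu-1 promoter activity. The associated publication concerns a survival pathway in worms with a blocked unfolded protein response, so the construct serves as a readout of abu-1 induction in that context. The repository notes several mismatches between its own sequencing results and the author-supplied sequence.
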