Features (pLannotate 1.2.2; 12 found; start..end, strand, type, name):
      1..18      -  misc_feature   MCS (fragment): pUC18/19 multiple cloning site
   1479..2339    +  CDS            sg25: sg25 is a basic (constitutively fluorescent) green fluorescent protein published in 1997, derived from Aequorea victoria.
   3024..3119    +  CDS            aex-5 (fragment): AEX5_CAEEL - Also known as kpc-3 From Caenorhabditis elegans.
   3247..3282    +  CDS            rop (fragment): Rop protein, which maintains plasmids at low copy number; rop
   3384..3483    +  misc_feature   bom (fragment): basis of mobility region from pBR322
   3581..3685    +  promoter       AmpR promoter: bla
   3686..4546    +  CDS            AmpR: β-lactamase; bla; confers resistance to ampicillin, carbenicillin, and related antibiotics
   4717..5305    +  rep_origin     ori: high-copy-number ColE1/pMB1/pBR322/pUC origin of replication
   5488..5580    +  CDS            lacI (fragment): lac repressor; lacI; The lac repressor binds to the lac operator to inhibit transcription in E. coli. This inhibition can be relieved by adding lactose or isopropyl-β-D-thiogalactopyranoside (IPTG).
   5593..5614    +  protein_bind   CAP binding site: CAP binding activates transcription in the presence of cAMP. E. coli catabolite activator protein
   5629..5659    +  promoter       lac promoter: promoter for the E. coli lac operon
   5667..5683    +  protein_bind   lac operator: The lac repressor binds to the lac operator to inhibit transcription in E. coli. This inhibition can be relieved by adding lactose or isopropyl-β-D-thiogalactopyranoside (IPTG). lac repressor encoded by lacI
>Addgene plasmid #21824 | SREC 1: abu-1::gfp | depositor full sequence | sequence record 10018 | Author sequence
AAGCTTGCATGCCTGCAGCTGGAGTCTGGACAACACAGGATTGTTCACAGGCTGGCATGCAGGATGGTTG
ACATTGAACTGGAGCTGGAGTAGTTGGAGTATAACAGGAAGAAGTCTGACAGCTTTGTTGGCATGTAGAT
TGACATTGACTAACAGATGGAGCAGATTGACATTGGTTCTGGCAAGACTGCTGACAAGCTGGGGCACATT
GAGAAGCTTGAATTTGGTAGGTTTGTTGCTGAACTGGTTGGGCACATGAACAGGATTTCTGGACTGGAGC
AGTGTTCTGACAGGAACAACTGTACTGTTGTGGTTGAGTATAGGTGGTTCGTTGGCAAGAGCAACTTGGT
TGAACTCTTGGAGCACAGCCACAGGATTGGCGTTTATCGCGAATTGTTGTTGCCTGGAAATGATTTTTGT
GAAATTTGACTGAAATCGTGGTCAATCGTGGTCGACTGAAATCGTGGAATATATAATCTTATGTCTGCAA
GCAATGCTCAAGAAAAACAAATATTTGTTAAATTTGGGTACTTAGCCGATTTTTTTGGATCGCCGCTCAG
CCCTGTTCAACAACTATTTAAAATGAACATTTGGCTCAACAATACTATTAGATGGCCATTATACCTCAAT
AAGGAAACAGCTTGAAACAAGAAGAGCTGCAATTGCGAAGAAGCGCATGATACGGTTCGAAAGGATTGGA
ACAGATGATTTTCTCTAGTTTCCAGGCCTTTTATACTCACACTGTATGGTTAACCAAAGAACATAAACCC
TGAATTCCCGCCTATTTATCTTAATGTAAAAAATGATGCGGAGGAGATCAACACTTTGATGGAAGCTTAG
TGAGCAAAATGATAAGTGCGCGAACAGGGAAAAAGTAGTTTTATTTATGTCGTAATGAGTGGTCTTGAAA
GTCGATAAACTTAAAGTGTACTTGTGAAATCAAATGTTCATCTCAAAATGTAAAAGACAAATATTTACCA
GCAGTACCTAAAAAGGTAAACGATAACTTTGGTACATATAGTTAAGCAGAAACTCGTTTCGGTCAAACAC
ACACCGTATCAGCACATTCCATTCGACGGAACGCGCACCCAACCTTTTTTCAATCTTTGCAACTCTCCGT
GCTCCCAAAAAATAGTGTGTAAAACCATGAGACGGCACACGTGTTCTTCGGATCATTTGCTATGCCTCCA
TTGCTATGTTTGCGCTCGTCATGGAGCCGGTTGATGGATAGAGTCTGATAAGTGGGAAGCAACTTTCCGG
TATGTGTTCGATGGTTAGTGAAAAAGTGTAGGAGAAGGTTGGTATAAAAGTCTGAAAGGTTGACAAAAGG
ACATCAGTTGCCGTCTAGCAGCTCTTCAAGCATATTAACAATGGATCCCCGGGATTGGCCAAAGGACCCA
AAGGTATGTTTCGAATGATACTAACATAACATAGAACATTTTCAGGAGGACCCTTGGAGGGTACCGGTAG
AAAAAATGAGTAAAGGAGAAGAACTTTTCACTGGAGTTGTCCCAATTCTTGTTGAATTAGATGGTGATGT
TAATGGGCACAAATTTTCTGTCAGTGGAGAGGGTGAAGGTGATGCAACATACGGAAAACTTACCCTTAAA
TTTATTTGCACTACTGGAAAACTACCTGTTCCATGGGTAAGTTTAAACATATATATACTAACTAACCCTG
ATTATTTAAATTTTCAGCCAACACTTGTCACTACTTTCTGTTATGGTGTTCAATGCTTCTCGAGATACCC
AGATCATATGAAACGGCATGACTTTTTCAAGAGTGCCATGCCCGAAGGTTATGTACAGGAAAGAACTATA
TTTTTCAAAGATGACGGGAACTACAAGACACGTAAGTTTAAACAGTTCGGTACTAACTAACCATACATAT
TTAAATTTTCAGGTGCTGAAGTCAAGTTTGAAGGTGATACCCTTGTTAATAGAATCGAGTTAAAAGGTAT
TGATTTTAAAGAAGATGGAAACATTCTTGGACACAAATTGGAATACAACTATAACTCACACAATGTATAC
ATCATGGCAGACAAACAAAAGAATGGAATCAAAGTTGTAAGTTTAAACATGATTTTACTAACTAACTAAT
CTGATTTAAATTTTCAGAACTTCAAAATTAGACACAACATTGAAGATGGAAGCGTTCAACTAGCAGACCA
TTATCAACAAAATACTCCAATTGGCGATGGCCCTGTCCTTTTACCAGACAACCATTACCTGTCCACACAA
TCTGCCCTTTCGAAAGATCCCAACGAAAAGAGAGACCACATGGTCCTTCTTGAGTTTGTAACAGCTGCTG
GGATTACACATGGCATGGATGAACTATACAAATAGCATTCGTAGAATTCCAACTGAGCGCCGGTCGCTAC
CATTACCAACTTGTCTGGTGTCAAAAATAATAGGGGCCGCTGTCATCAGAGTAAGTTTAAACTGAGTTCT
ACTAACTAACGAGTAATATTTAAATTTTCAGCATCTCGCGCCCGTGCCTCTGACTTCTAAGTCCAATTAC
TCTTCAACATCCCTACATGCTCTTTCTCCCTGTGCTCCCACCCCCTATTTTTGTTATTATCAAAAAAACT
TCTTCTTAATTTCTTTGTTTTTTAGCTTCTTTTAAGTCACCTCTAACAATGAAATTGTGTAGATTCAAAA
ATAGAATTAATTCGTAATAAAAAGTCGAAAAAAATTGTGCTCCCTCCCCCCATTAATAATAATTCTATCC
CAAAATCTACACAATGTTCTGTGTACACTTCTTATGTTTTTTTTACTTCTGATAAATTTTTTTTGAAACA
TCATAGAAAAAACCGCACACAAAATACCTTATCATATGTTACGTTTCAGTTTATGACCGCAATTTTTATT
TCTTCGCACGTCTGGGCCTCTCATGACGTCAAATCATGCTCATCGTGAAAAAGTTTTGGAGTATTTTTGG
AATTTTTCAATCAAGTGAAAGTTTATGAAATTAATTTTCCTGCTTTTGCTTTTTGGGGGTTTCCCCTATT
GTTTGTCAAGAGTTTCGAGGACGGCGTTTTTCTTGCTAAAATCACAAGTATTGATGAGCACGATGCAAGA
AAGATCGGAAGAAGGTTTGGGTTTGAGGCTCAGTGGAAGGTGAGTAGAAGTTGATAATTTGAAAGTGGAG
TAGTGTCTATGGGGTTTTTGCCTTAAATGACAGAATACATTCCCAATATACCAAACATAACTGTTTCCTA
CTAGTCGGCCGTACGGGCCCTTTCGTCTCGCGCGTTTCGGTGATGACGGTGAAAACCTCTGACACATGCA
GCTCCCGGAGACGGTCACAGCTTGTCTGTAAGCGGATGCCGGGAGCAGACAAGCCCGTCAGGGCGCGTCA
GCGGGTGTTGGCGGGTGTCGGGGCTGGCTTAACTATGCGGCATCAGAGCAGATTGTACTGAGAGTGCACC
ATATGCGGTGTGAAATACCGCACAGATGCGTAAGGAGAAAATACCGCATCAGGCGGCCTTAAGGGCCTCG
TGATACGCCTATTTTTATAGGTTAATGTCATGATAATAATGGTTTCTTAGACGTCAGGTGGCACTTTTCG
GGGAAATGTGCGCGGAACCCCTATTTGTTTATTTTTCTAAATACATTCAAATATGTATCCGCTCATGAGA
CAATAACCCTGATAAATGCTTCAATAATATTGAAAAAGGAAGAGTATGAGTATTCAACATTTCCGTGTCG
CCCTTATTCCCTTTTTTGCGGCATTTTGCCTTCCTGTTTTTGCTCACCCAGAAACGCTGGTGAAAGTAAA
AGATGCTGAAGATCAGTTGGGTGCACGAGTGGGTTACATCGAACTGGATCTCAACAGCGGTAAGATCCTT
GAGAGTTTTCGCCCCGAAGAACGTTTTCCAATGATGAGCACTTTTAAAGTTCTGCTATGTGGCGCGGTAT
TATCCCGTATTGACGCCGGGCAAGAGCAACTCGGTCGCCGCATACACTATTCTCAGAATGACTTGGTTGA
GTACTCACCAGTCACAGAAAAGCATCTTACGGATGGCATGACAGTAAGAGAATTATGCAGTGCTGCCATA
ACCATGAGTGATAACACTGCGGCCAACTTACTTCTGACAACGATCGGAGGACCGAAGGAGCTAACCGCTT
TTTTGCACAACATGGGGGATCATGTAACTCGCCTTGATCGTTGGGAACCGGAGCTGAATGAAGCCATACC
AAACGACGAGCGTGACACCACGATGCCTGTAGCAATGGCAACAACGTTGCGCAAACTATTAACTGGCGAA
CTACTTACTCTAGCTTCCCGGCAACAATTAATAGACTGGATGGAGGCGGATAAAGTTGCAGGACCACTTC
TGCGCTCGGCCCTTCCGGCTGGCTGGTTTATTGCTGATAAATCTGGAGCCGGTGAGCGTGGGTCTCGCGG
TATCATTGCAGCACTGGGGCCAGATGGTAAGCCCTCCCGTATCGTAGTTATCTACACGACGGGGAGTCAG
GCAACTATGGATGAACGAAATAGACAGATCGCTGAGATAGGTGCCTCACTGATTAAGCATTGGTAACTGT
CAGACCAAGTTTACTCATATATACTTTAGATTGATTTAAAACTTCATTTTTAATTTAAAAGGATCTAGGT
GAAGATCCTTTTTGATAATCTCATGACCAAAATCCCTTAACGTGAGTTTTCGTTCCACTGAGCGTCAGAC
CCCGTAGAAAAGATCAAAGGATCTTCTTGAGATCCTTTTTTTCTGCGCGTAATCTGCTGCTTGCAAACAA
AAAAACCACCGCTACCAGCGGTGGTTTGTTTGCCGGATCAAGAGCTACCAACTCTTTTTCCGAAGGTAAC
TGGCTTCAGCAGAGCGCAGATACCAAATACTGTCCTTCTAGTGTAGCCGTAGTTAGGCCACCACTTCAAG
AACTCTGTAGCACCGCCTACATACCTCGCTCTGCTAATCCTGTTACCAGTGGCTGCTGCCAGTGGCGATA
AGTCGTGTCTTACCGGGTTGGACTCAAGACGATAGTTACCGGATAAGGCGCAGCGGTCGGGCTGAACGGG
GGGTTCGTGCACACAGCCCAGCTTGGAGCGAACGACCTACACCGAACTGAGATACCTACAGCGTGAGCAT
TGAGAAAGCGCCACGCTTCCCGAAGGGAGAAAGGCGGACAGGTATCCGGTAAGCGGCAGGGTCGGAACAG
GAGAGCGCACGAGGGAGCTTCCAGGGGGAAACGCCTGGTATCTTTATAGTCCTGTCGGGTTTCGCCACCT
CTGACTTGAGCGTCGATTTTTGTGATGCTCGTCAGGGGGGCGGAGCCTATGGAAAAACGCCAGCAACGCG
GCCTTTTTACGGTTCCTGGCCTTTTGCTGGCCTTTTGCTCACATGTTCTTTCCTGCGTTATCCCCTGATT
CTGTGGATAACCGTATTACCGCCTTTGAGTGAGCTGATACCGCTCGCCGCAGCCGAACGACCGAGCGCAG
CGAGTCAGTGAGCGAGGAAGCGGAAGAGCGCCCAATACGCAAACCGCCTCTCCCCGCGCGTTGGCCGATT
CATTAATGCAGCTGGCACGACAGGTTTCCCGACTGGAAAGCGGGCAGTGAGCGCAACGCAATTAATGTGA
GTTAGCTCACTCATTAGGCACCCCAGGCTTTACACTTTATGCTTCCGGCTCGTATGTTGTGTGGAATTGT
GAGCGGATAACAATTTCACACAGGAAACAGCTATGACCATGATTACGCCAAGCTGTAAGTTTAAACATGA
TCTTACTAACTAACTATTCTCATTTAAATTTTCAGAGCTTAAAAATGGCTGAAATCACTCACAACGATGG
ATACGCTAACAACTTGGAAATGAAAT
