>Addgene plasmid #21824 | SREC 1: abu-1::gfp | addgene partial sequence | sequence record 27633 | 21824 with GFP-R
CTTCTCCTTTACTCATTTTTTCTACCGGTACCCTCCAAGGGTCCTCCTGAAAATGTTCTATGTTATGTTA
GTATCATTCGAAACATACCTTTGGGTCCTTTGGCCAATCCCGGGGATCCATTGTTAATATGCTTGAAGAG
CTGCTAGACGGCAACTGATGTCCTTTTGTCAACCTTTCAGACTTTTATACCAACCTTCTCCTACACTTTT
TCACTAACCATCGAACACATACCGGAAAGTTGCTTCCCACTTATCAGACTCTATCCATCAACCGGCTCCA
TGACGAGCGCAAACATAGCAATGGGGGCATAGCAAATGATCCGAAGAACACGTGTGCCGTCTCATGGTTT
TACACACTATTTTTTGGGAGCACGGAGAGTTGCAAAGATTGAAAAAAGGTTGGGTGCGCGTTCCGTCGAA
TGGAATGTGCTGATACGGTGTGTGTTTGACCGAAACGAGTTTCTGCTTAACTATATGTACCAAAGTTATC
GTTTACCTTTTTAGGTACTGCTGGTAAATATTTGTCTTTTACATTTTGAGATGAACATTTGATTTCACAA
GTACACTTTAAGTTTATCGACCTTCAAGACCACCCATTACGACATAAATAAAACTACTTTTTCCCTGTTC
GCGCACTTAT
