>Addgene plasmid #21824 | SREC 1: abu-1::gfp | addgene partial sequence | sequence record 27634 | 21824 with M13-rev
TGATCTTACTAACTAACTATTCTCATTTAAATTTTCAGAGCTTAAAAATGGCTGAAATCACTCACAACGA
TGGATACGCTAACAACTTGGAAATGAAATAAGCTTGCATGCCTGCAGCTGGAGTCTGGACAACACAGGAT
TGTTCACAGGCTGGCATGCAGGATGGTTGACATTGAACTGGAGCTGGAGTAGTTGGAGTATAACAGGAAG
AAGTCTGACAGCTTTGTTGGCATGTAGATTGACATTGACTAACAGATGGAGCAGATTGACATTGGTTCTG
GCAAGACTGCTGACAAGCTGGGGCACATTGAGAAGCTTGAATTTGGTAGGTTTGTTGCTGAACTGGTTGG
GCACATGAACAGGATTTCTGGACTGGAGCAGTGTTCTGACAGGAACAACTGTACTGTTGTGGTTGAGTAT
AGGTGGTTCGTTGGCAAGAGCAACTTGGTTGAACTCTTGGAGCACAGCCACAGGATTGGCGTTTATCGCG
AATTGTTGTTGCCTGGAAATGATTTTTGTGAAATTTGACTGAAATCGTGGTCAATCGTGGTCGACTGAAA
TCGTGGAATATATAATCTTATGTCTGCAAGCAATGC
